>Addgene plasmid #67317 | pDONR221-ARL1-no stop | addgene partial sequence | sequence record 118840 | M13-Rev 5'-CAGGAAACAGCTATGACC-3'
TCAGCTGGATGGCAATAATGATTTTATTTTGACTGATAGTGACCTGTTCGTTGCAACAAATTGATAAGCA
ATGCTTTCTTATAATGCCAACTTTGTACAAGAAAGCTGGGTCCTGTCTGCTTTTTAATGTTTCAACTAAC
CATTCCATTGCCTCATCAAGGCCGGTGCCTTTGGTTGCTGACGTTTTGAATATCTGCCATTTTCGGTCCT
TCAAGGCAGGTAACCCAAGTGAATTTGCCATCTCTGAGGAAGTCATGGCCTGTTCCATGTCCTGTTTATT
TGCAAACACCACTAAAATGGCTTTTCTCAGCTCTTCTTCCTCCAACATGGCAACTAACTCTGATTTGGAA
ATGCCAATTCGGTCTCGGTCACAACTGTCTACTACATAAATGACTGCATCTGTGTTTGAATAGTAACATC
TCCAATATGGCCTGATACTTGTCTGTCCTCCTAAATCCCAGACTTGGAATTTAAGGTTTTTGTACGTCAC
CGTCTCTACATTAAATCCAATGGTAGGTATAGTAGTAACAACTTCTCCCACTTGTAATCTGTACAAAATT
GTGGTTTTTCCTGCTCCATCTAATCCCAAAATTAAAATTCTCATTTCCCGAGTTCCAAACAGACTGGAAA
ATATACTTGAGAAAAAGCCACCCATGGTTCTATCTCCTTCTAAGCCTGCTTTTTTGTACAAAGTTGGCAT
TATAAAAAAGCATTGCTCA
