[The description below was written by a language model from this plasmid's Addgene catalogue record.]
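Description:
pDONR221-ARL1-no stop is a Gateway entry clone built on the commercial pDONR221 donor backbone, carrying the open reading frame of human ARL1 (ADP-ribosylation factor-like GTPase 1, also known as ARFL1) with its stop codon removed. It is maintained in standard E. coli cloning strains as a high-copy plasmid under kanamycin selection. Although catalogued under bacterial expression, the record lists no promoter for the insert, which is consistent with an entry vector's role: the plasmid is a sequence-verified source of the coding region rather than an expression construct in its own right. The insert was introduced by Gateway recombination, so in the finished entry clone it would be expected to sit between attL recombination sites, with M13 forward and reverse priming sites on either side for sequence confirmation. No feature table was supplied, so these positions are not documented here.

The absence of a stop codon is the defining feature. When the ARL1 sequence is moved by an LR recombination reaction into a destination vector, translation can read through the downstream recombination site into a vector-encoded C-terminal tag or fusion partner, such as an epitope or fluorescent protein. C-terminal tagging is often useful for ARF family GTPases, whose N-termini are commonly modified and functionally important. The insert carries one recorded change, a C to T substitution at base 231, which is silent and leaves the encoded protein unaltered. The plasmid belongs to a collection of reagents for expressing or knocking down human ARF, ARL and SAR family GTPases.
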