Addgene plasmid #67317: pDONR221-ARL1-no stop
Purpose: hArl1 without stop codon in Gateway Entry vector
Depositing lab: Richard Kahn. Depositing organization: Emory University. Publication: Tool box: Plasmids for the expression or knockdown of human ARF Family GTPases (ARF/ARL/SAR) and their co-expression in bacteria with N-myristoyltransferases. Kerr SC, Kahn RA. Cell Logist. 2015 Sep 21;5(3):e1090523. doi: 10.1080/21592799.2015.1090523. eCollection 2015 Jul-Sep. PubMed 27057421.
Backbone
  Vector backbone: pDONR221
  Backbone manufacturer: Life Technologies
  Vector type: Bacterial Expression ; Gateway Entry vector
Growth in bacteria
  Bacterial resistance: Kanamycin, 50 μg/mL
  Growth temperature: 37°C
  Growth strain: DH5alpha
  Copy number: High Copy
Gene/Insert
  Gene/Insert name: ARL1 (alt name: pRK6n-221)
  Species: H. sapiens (human)
  Mutation: bp 231 C to T; silent mutation
  Entrez Gene: ARL1 (a.k.a. ARFL1)
  Promoter: None
  Cloning method: Gateway Cloning
  Sequencing primers: 5′ M13-Fwd; 3′ M13-Rev
Terms and licenses: Academic/Nonprofit Terms; Industry Terms: Not Available to Industry
How to cite: pDONR221-ARL1-no stop was a gift from Richard Kahn (Addgene plasmid # 67317 ; http://n2t.net/addgene:67317 ; RRID:Addgene_67317)
